Addgene plasmid #231637: pET45 His-proSAAS (27 kDa)
Purpose: Bacterial expression of full-length mouse proSAAS chaperone protein
Depositing lab: Iris Lindberg. Depositing organization: University of Maryland, Baltimore. Publication: A novel function for proSAAS as an amyloid anti-aggregant in Alzheimer's disease. Hoshino A, Helwig M, Rezaei S, Berridge C, Eriksen JL, Lindberg I. J Neurochem. 2014 Feb;128(3):419-30. doi: 10.1111/jnc.12454. Epub 2013 Oct 24. PubMed 24102330.
Backbone
  Vector backbone: pET45(+)
  Vector type: Bacterial Expression
Growth in bacteria
  Bacterial resistance: Ampicillin, 100 μg/mL
  Growth temperature: 30°C
  Growth strain: DH5alpha
  Growth instructions: Use strain BL21 for protein expression.
  Copy number: High Copy
Gene/Insert
  Gene/Insert name: Pcsk1N
  Species: M. musculus (mouse)
  Entrez Gene: Pcsk1n (a.k.a. KEP, PEN, PEN19, PEN20, Pan3, SAAS, SAASCT, bLEN, lLEN, proSAAS)
  Tag / fusion protein: 6x His (N terminal on insert)
  Cloning method: Restriction Enzyme; 5′ cloning site Unknown (unknown if destroyed); 3′ cloning site Unknown (unknown if destroyed)
Terms and licenses: Academic/Nonprofit Terms; Industry Terms: Not Available to Industry
How to cite: pET45 His-proSAAS (27 kDa) was a gift from Iris Lindberg (Addgene plasmid # 231637 ; http://n2t.net/addgene:231637 ; RRID:Addgene_231637)
