[The description below was written by a language model from this plasmid's Addgene catalogue record and pLannotate feature annotations shown in this document.]
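Description:
pET45 His-proSAAS (27 kDa) is a 5,860-nt bacterial expression plasmid built on the pET45(+) backbone for producing recombinant mouse proSAAS, the product of the Pcsk1n gene, in E. coli. It is maintained through a ColE1/pMB1-type origin and selected with ampicillin via the β-lactamase gene and its own promoter. The catalogue lists it as high copy, although the annotated backbone also carries the rop gene and the pBR322 bom region, which are normally associated with a more moderate copy number. An f1 origin is present for single-stranded DNA production. Short tetracycline-resistance fragments flanking the lacI region are non-functional pBR322 remnants.

The expression cassette follows the standard pET design. A T7 promoter immediately followed by a lac operator drives transcription, and a plasmid-borne lacI gene supplies repressor, so expression stays low until it is induced with IPTG in a host that provides T7 RNA polymerase. The record names BL21 for expression and DH5alpha for propagation. A T7 gene 10 ribosome binding site precedes an N-terminal 6x His tag, annotated as an 18-nt His-tag fragment, which is fused to a 678-nt Pcsk1n coding segment. The catalogue describes this insert as full-length proSAAS, while the annotation scores it as a fragment of the Swiss-Prot entry. The record does not explain the difference, and the cloning sites are listed as unknown. Vector-derived S-tag sequence lies downstream of the insert, but the record does not show whether it is translated. A T7 terminator closes the unit. The plasmid is intended for making His-tagged proSAAS for affinity purification and study of its chaperone function, and the associated publication concerns its anti-aggregant activity against amyloid in Alzheimer's disease.
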