Features (pLannotate 1.2.2; 20 found; start..end, strand, type, name):
     12..467     +  rep_origin     f1 ori (sequence partly withheld): f1 bacteriophage origin of replication; arrow indicates direction of (+) strand synthesis
    582..1442    -  CDS            AmpR: β-lactamase; bla; confers resistance to ampicillin, carbenicillin, and related antibiotics
   1443..1535    -  promoter       AmpR promoter: bla
   1616..2204    +  rep_origin     ori: high-copy-number ColE1/pMB1/pBR322/pUC origin of replication
   2390..2529    -  misc_feature   bom: basis of mobility region from pBR322
   2631..2822    -  CDS            rop: Rop protein, which maintains plasmids at low copy number; rop
   2839..3219    +  CDS            YPB1_ECOLX: Protein predicted: Swiss-Prot protein existence level 4. From Escherichia coli.
   3281..3345    -  CDS            TcR (fragment): tetracycline efflux protein; tet; confers resistance to tetracycline
   3360..3381    -  protein_bind   CAP binding site: CAP binding activates transcription in the presence of cAMP. E. coli catabolite activator protein
   3394..4476    -  CDS            lacI: lac repressor; lacI; The lac repressor binds to the lac operator to inhibit transcription in E. coli. This inhibition can be relieved by adding lactose or isopropyl-β-D-thiogalactopyranoside (IPTG).
   4477..4554    -  promoter       lacI promoter: lacI
   4562..4841    -  CDS            TcR (fragment): tetracycline efflux protein; tet; confers resistance to tetracycline
   4867..4885    +  promoter       T7 promoter: promoter for bacteriophage T7 RNA polymerase
   4886..4910    +  protein_bind   lac operator: The lac repressor binds to the lac operator to inhibit transcription in E. coli. This inhibition can be relieved by adding lactose or isopropyl-β-D-thiogalactopyranoside (IPTG). lac repressor encoded by lacI
   4925..4947    +  RBS            RBS: efficient ribosome binding site from bacteriophage T7 gene 10 (Olins and Rangwala, 1989)
   4963..4980    +  CDS            9xHis (fragment): 9xHis affinity tag
   4984..5661    +  CDS            Pcsk1n (fragment): PCS1N_MOUSE - Experimental evidence at protein level: Swiss-Prot protein existence level 1. May function in the control of the neuroendocrine secretory pathway. Proposed be a specific endogenous inhibitor of PCSK1. ProSAAS and Big PEN-LEN, both containing the C-terminal inhibitory domain, but not the processed peptides reduce PCSK1 activity in the endoplasmic reticulum and Golgi. It reduces the activity of the 87 kDa form but not the autocatalytically derived 66 kDa form of PCSK1. Subsequent processing of proSAAS may eliminate the inhibition. Slows down convertase-mediated processing of proopi
   5692..5733    +  CDS            S-Tag (fragment): affinity and epitope tag derived from pancreatic ribonuclease A
   5763..5780    +  CDS            SET1 (fragment): solubility-enhancement tag derived from T7 phage gene 10B
   5788..5835    +  terminator     T7 terminator: transcription terminator for bacteriophage T7 RNA polymerase
>Addgene plasmid #231637 | pET45 His-proSAAS (27 kDa) | addgene full sequence | sequence record 476305 | Addgene NGS Result
TGGCGAATGGG
[124 nt withheld, positions 12-135]
C
[91 nt withheld, positions 137-227]
A
[49 nt withheld, positions 229-277]
CCTTTGACGTTGGAGTCCACGTTCTTT
[37 nt withheld, positions 305-341]
ACCCTATCTCGGTCTATTCTTTTGATTTATAAGGGATTTTGCCGATTTCGGCCTATTGGTTAAAAAATGA
GCTGATTTAACAAAAATTTAACGCGAATTTTAACAAAATATTAACGTTTACAATTTCTGGCGGCACGATG
GCATGAGATTATCAAAAAGGATCTTCACCTAGATCCTTTTAAATTAAAAATGAAGTTTTAAATCAATCTA
AAGTATATATGAGTAAACTTGGTCTGACAGTTACCAATGCTTAATCAGTGAGGCACCTATCTCAGCGATC
TGTCTATTTCGTTCATCCATAGTTGCCTGACTCCCCGTCGTGTAGATAACTACGATACGGGAGGGCTTAC
CATCTGGCCCCAGTGCTGCAATGATACCGCGAGACCCACGCTCACCGGCTCCAGATTTATCAGCAATAAA
CCAGCCAGCCGGAAGGGCCGAGCGCAGAAGTGGTCCTGCAACTTTATCCGCCTCCATCCAGTCTATTAAT
TGTTGCCGGGAAGCTAGAGTAAGTAGTTCGCCAGTTAATAGTTTGCGCAACGTTGTTGCCATTGCTACAG
GCATCGTGGTGTCACGCTCGTCGTTTGGTATGGCTTCATTCAGCTCCGGTTCCCAACGATCAAGGCGAGT
TACATGATCCCCCATGTTGTGCAAAAAAGCGGTTAGCTCCTTCGGTCCTCCGATCGTTGTCAGAAGTAAG
TTGGCCGCAGTGTTATCACTCATGGTTATGGCAGCACTGCATAATTCTCTTACTGTCATGCCATCCGTAA
GATGCTTTTCTGTGACTGGTGAGTACTCAACCAAGTCATTCTGAGAATAGTGTATGCGGCGACCGAGTTG
CTCTTGCCCGGCGTCAATACGGGATAATACCGCGCCACATAGCAGAACTTTAAAAGTGCTCATCATTGGA
AAACGTTCTTCGGGGCGAAAACTCTCAAGGATCTTACCGCTGTTGAGATCCAGTTCGATGTAACCCACTC
GTGCACCCAACTGATCTTCAGCATCTTTTACTTTCACCAGCGTTTCTGGGTGAGCAAAAACAGGAAGGCA
AAATGCCGCAAAAAAGGGAATAAGGGCGACACGGAAATGTTGAATACTCATACTCTTCCTTTTTCAATCA
TGATTGAAGCATTTATCAGGGTTATTGTCTCATGAGCGGATACATATTTGAATGTATTTAGAAAAATAAA
CAAATAGGTCATGACCAAAATCCCTTAACGTGAGTTTTCGTTCCACTGAGCGTCAGACCCCGTAGAAAAG
ATCAAAGGATCTTCTTGAGATCCTTTTTTTCTGCGCGTAATCTGCTGCTTGCAAACAAAAAAACCACCGC
TACCAGCGGTGGTTTGTTTGCCGGATCAAGAGCTACCAACTCTTTTTCCGAAGGTAACTGGCTTCAGCAG
AGCGCAGATACCAAATACTGTCCTTCTAGTGTAGCCGTAGTTAGGCCACCACTTCAAGAACTCTGTAGCA
CCGCCTACATACCTCGCTCTGCTAATCCTGTTACCAGTGGCTGCTGCCAGTGGCGATAAGTCGTGTCTTA
CCGGGTTGGACTCAAGACGATAGTTACCGGATAAGGCGCAGCGGTCGGGCTGAACGGGGGGTTCGTGCAC
ACAGCCCAGCTTGGAGCGAACGACCTACACCGAACTGAGATACCTACAGCGTGAGCTATGAGAAAGCGCC
ACGCTTCCCGAAGGGAGAAAGGCGGACAGGTATCCGGTAAGCGGCAGGGTCGGAACAGGAGAGCGCACGA
GGGAGCTTCCAGGGGGAAACGCCTGGTATCTTTATAGTCCTGTCGGGTTTCGCCACCTCTGACTTGAGCG
TCGATTTTTGTGATGCTCGTCAGGGGGGCGGAGCCTATGGAAAAACGCCAGCAACGCGGCCTTTTTACGG
TTCCTGGCCTTTTGCTGGCCTTTTGCTCACATGTTCTTTCCTGCGTTATCCCCTGATTCTGTGGATAACC
GTATTACCGCCTTTGAGTGAGCTGATACCGCTCGCCGCAGCCGAACGACCGAGCGCAGCGAGTCAGTGAG
CGAGGAAGCGGAAGAGCGCCTGATGCGGTATTTTCTCCTTACGCATCTGTGCGGTATTTCACACCGCAAT
GGTGCACTCTCAGTACAATCTGCTCTGATGCCGCATAGTTAAGCCAGTATACACTCCGCTATCGCTACGT
GACTGGGTCATGGCTGCGCCCCGACACCCGCCAACACCCGCTGACGCGCCCTGACGGGCTTGTCTGCTCC
CGGCATCCGCTTACAGACAAGCTGTGACCGTCTCCGGGAGCTGCATGTGTCAGAGGTTTTCACCGTCATC
ACCGAAACGCGCGAGGCAGCTGCGGTAAAGCTCATCAGCGTGGTCGTGAAGCGATTCACAGATGTCTGCC
TGTTCATCCGCGTCCAGCTCGTTGAGTTTCTCCAGAAGCGTTAATGTCTGGCTTCTGATAAAGCGGGCCA
TGTTAAGGGCGGTTTTTTCCTGTTTGGTCACTGATGCCTCCGTGTAAGGGGGATTTCTGTTCATGGGGGT
AATGATACCGATGAAACGAGAGAGGATGCTCACGATACGGGTTACTGATGATGAACATGCCCGGTTACTG
GAACGTTGTGAGGGTAAACAACTGGCGGTATGGATGCGGCGGGACCAGAGAAAAATCACTCAGGGTCAAT
GCCAGCGCTTCGTTAATACAGATGTAGGTGTTCCACAGGGTAGCCAGCAGCATCCTGCGATGCAGATCCG
GAACATAATGGTGCAGGGCGCTGACTTCCGCGTTTCCAGACTTTACGAAACACGGAAACCGAAGACCATT
CATGTTGTTGCTCAGGTCGCAGACGTTTTGCAGCAGCAGTCGCTTCACGTTCGCTCGCGTATCGGTGATT
CATTCTGCTAACCAGTAAGGCAACCCCGCCAGCCTAGCCGGGTCCTCAACGACAGGAGCACGATCATGCT
AGTCATGCCCCGCGCCCACCGGAAGGAGCTGACTGGGTTGAAGGCTCTCAAGGGCATCGGTCGAGATCCC
GGTGCCTAATGAGTGAGCTAACTTACATTAATTGCGTTGCGCTCACTGCCCGCTTTCCAGTCGGGAAACC
TGTCGTGCCAGCTGCATTAATGAATCGGCCAACGCGCGGGGAGAGGCGGTTTGCGTATTGGGCGCCAGGG
TGGTTTTTCTTTTCACCAGTGAGACGGGCAACAGCTGATTGCCCTTCACCGCCTGGCCCTGAGAGAGTTG
CAGCAAGCGGTCCACGCTGGTTTGCCCCAGCAGGCGAAAATCCTGTTTGATGGTGGTTAACGGCGGGATA
TAACATGAGCTGTCTTCGGTATCGTCGTATCCCACTACCGAGATGTCCGCACCAACGCGCAGCCCGGACT
CGGTAATGGCGCGCATTGCGCCCAGCGCCATCTGATCGTTGGCAACCAGCATCGCAGTGGGAACGATGCC
CTCATTCAGCATTTGCATGGTTTGTTGAAAACCGGACATGGCACTCCAGTCGCCTTCCCGTTCCGCTATC
GGCTGAATTTGATTGCGAGTGAGATATTTATGCCAGCCAGCCAGACGCAGACGCGCCGAGACAGAACTTA
ATGGGCCCGCTAACAGCGCGATTTGCTGGTGACCCAATGCGACCAGATGCTCCACGCCCAGTCGCGTACC
GTCTTCATGGGAGAAAATAATACTGTTGATGGGTGTCTGGTCAGAGACATCAAGAAATAACGCCGGAACA
TTAGTGCAGGCAGCTTCCACAGCAATGGCATCCTGGTCATCCAGCGGATAGTTAATGATCAGCCCACTGA
CGCGTTGCGCGAGAAGATTGTGCACCGCCGCTTTACAGGCTTCGACGCCGCTTCGTTCTACCATCGACAC
CACCACGCTGGCACCCAGTTGATCGGCGCGAGATTTAATCGCCGCGACAATTTGCGACGGCGCGTGCAGG
GCCAGACTGGAGGTGGCAACGCCAATCAGCAACGACTGTTTGCCCGCCAGTTGTTGTGCCACGCGGTTGG
GAATGTAATTCAGCTCCGCCATCGCCGCTTCCACTTTTTCCCGCGTTTTCGCAGAAACGTGGCTGGCCTG
GTTCACCACGCGGGAAACGGTCTGATAAGAGACACCGGCATACTCTGCGACATCGTATAACGTTACTGGT
TTCACATTCACCACCCTGAATTGACTCTCTTCCGGGCGCTATCATGCCATACCGCGAAAGGTTTTGCGCC
ATTCGATGGTGTCCGGGATCTCGACGCTCTCCCTTATGCGACTCCTGCATTAGGAAGCAGCCCAGTAGTA
GGTTGAGGCCGTTGAGCACCGCCGCCGCAAGGAATGGTGCATGCAAGGAGATGGCGCCCAACAGTCCCCC
GGCCACGGGGCCTGCCACCATACCCACGCCGAAACAAGCGCTCATGAGCCCGAAGTGGCGAGCCCGATCT
TCCCCATCGGTGATGTCGGCGATATAGGCGCCAGCAACCGCACCTGTGGCGCCGGTGATGCCGGCCACGA
TGCGTCCGGCGTAGAGGATCGAGATCGATCTCGATCCCGCGAAATTAATACGACTCACTATAGGGGAATT
GTGAGCGGATAACAATTCCCCTCTAGAAATAATTTTGTTTAACTTTAAGAAGGAGATATACCATGGGGAT
GCACCACCACCACCACCACGGCAGCGCGAGGCCCGTGAAGGAGCCCCGCAGTCTGAGCGCAGCATCCGCG
CCCTTGGTTGAGACGAGCACTCCCCTCCGCTTGCGTCGGGCCGTGCCCCGAGGAGAGGCGGCGGGTGCGG
TGCAGGAGCTGGCGCGGGCGCTGGCGCACCTGCTGGAGGCCGAGAGACAGGAACGCGCGCGTGCTGAGGC
GCAGGAGGCTGAGGATCAGCAGGCGCGTGTCCTGGCGCAGCTGCTGCGCGCCTGGGGCTCTCCGCGTGCC
TCGGACCCGCCCTTGGCCCCCGACGATGACCCGGACGCTCCAGCTGCACAGCTCGCCCGTGCTCTGCTCC
GAGCTCGCCTAGACCCGGCCGCCCTGGCAGCCCAACTTGTCCCCGCCCCTGCCGCTGCGCCGCGACCCCG
GCCCCCAGTGTATGATGATGGCCCCACTGGCCCAGACGTCGAGGATGCCGGCGACGAGACTCCTGACGTG
GACCCTGAGCTGCTGAGGTACTTGCTAGGGCGGATCCTCACCGGAAGTTCGGAGCCAGAGGCTGCTCCTG
CCCCGCGCCGCCTCCGCCGATCTGTGGACCAGGATTTGGGTCCCGAGGTGCCCCCTGAGAACGTACTGGG
GGCTCTGCTACGCGTCAAACGCCTGGAGAACCCCTCGCCCCAGGCGCCGGCACGCCGCCTCCTGCCTCCC
TGAAAGCTTGCGGCCGCACTCGAGTCTGGTAAAGAAACCGCTGCTGCGAAATTTGAACGCCAGCACATGG
ACTCGTCTACTAGCGCAGCTTAATTAACCTAGGCTGCTGCCACCGCTGAGCAATAACTAGCATAACCCCT
TGGGGCCTCTAAACGGGTCTTGAGGGGTTTTTTGCTGAAAGGAGGAACTATATCCGGAT
