>Addgene plasmid #231637 | pET45 His-proSAAS (27 kDa) | depositor partial sequence | sequence record 455432 | Insert sequence (His-tag through proSAAS)
ATGCATCACCACCACCATCACGCGAGGCCCGTGAAGGAGCCCCGCAGTCTGAGCGCAGCATCCGCGCCCT
TGGTTGAGACGAGCACTCCCCTCCGCTTGCGTCGGGCCGTGCCCCGAGGAGAGGCGGCGGGTGCGGTGCA
GGAGCTGGCGCGGGCGCTGGCGCACCTGCTGGAGGCCGAGAGACAGGAACGCGCGCGTGCTGAGGCGCAG
GAGGCTGAGGATCAGCAGGCGCGTGTCCTGGCGCAGCTGCTGCGCGCCTGGGGCTCTCCGCGTGCCTCGG
ACCCGCCCTTGGCCCCCGACGATGACCCGGACGCTCCAGCTGCACAGCTCGCCCGTGCTCTGCTCCGAGC
TCGCCTAGACCCGGCCGCCCTGGCAGCCCAACTTGTCCCCGCCCCTGCCGCTGCGCCGCGACCCCGGCCC
CCAGTGTATGATGATGGCCCCACTGGCCCAGACGTCGAGGATGCCGGCGACGAGACTCCTGACGTGGACC
CTGAGCTGCTGAGGTACTTGCTAGGGCGGATCCTCACCGGAAGTTCGGAGCCAGAGGCTGCTCCTGCCCC
GTAA
